>Addgene plasmid #46652 | pcDNA3.2 mir-1-1 reporter cel-mir-34 | analyzer sequence | sequence record 66016
GACGGATCGGGAGATCTCCCGATCCCCTATGGTCGACTCTCAGTACAATCTGCTCTGATGCCGCATAGTT
AAGCCAGTATCTGCTCCCTGCTTGTGTGTTGGAGGTCGCTGAGTAGTGCGCGAGCAAAATTTAAGCTACA
ACAAGGCAAGGCTTGACCGACAATTGCATGAAGAATCTGCTTAGGGTTAGGCGTTTTGCGCTGCTTCGCG
ATGTACGGGCCAGATATACGCGTTGACATTGATTATTGACTAGTTATTAATAGTAATCAATTACGGGGTC
ATTAGTTCATAGCCCATATATGGAGTTCCGCGTTACATAACTTACGGTAAATGGCCCGCCTGGCTGACCG
CCCAACGACCCCCGCCCATTGACGTCAATAATGACGTATGTTCCCATAGTAACGCCAATAGGGACTTTCC
ATTGACGTCAATGGGTGGACTATTTACGGTAAACTGCCCACTTGGCAGTACATCAAGTGTATCATATGCC
AAGTACGCCCCCTATTGACGTCAATGACGGTAAATGGCCCGCCTGGCATTATGCCCAGTACATGACCTTA
TGGGACTTTCCTACTTGGCAGTACATCTACGTATTAGTCATCGCTATTACCATGGTGATGCGGTTTTGGC
AGTACATCAATGGGCGTGGATAGCGGTTTGACTCACGGGGATTTCCAAGTCTCCACCCCATTGACGTCAA
TGGGAGTTTGTTTTGGCACCAAAATCAACGGGACTTTCCAAAATGTCGTAACAACTCCGCCCCATTGACG
CAAATGGGCGGTAGGCGTGTACGGTGGGAGGTCTATATAAGCAGAGCTCTCTGGCTAACTAGAGAACCCA
CTGCTTACTGGCTTATCGAAATTAATACGACTCACTATAGGGAGACCCAAGCTGGCTAGTTAAGCTATCA
ACAAGTTTGTACAAAAAAGCAGGCTTTCATTTCAGCCACTGCAGATGTCCAACAAACAACTCTAAATCTC
CCCGTAACTATGCGACAGGCCACAGCTTCCTTTTTTTTCCCATTCAATACTTTCTCGACGTTATTCAATA
ACTACTAATACCACTACTGACTATTATTCTTATAACGGACAATGCTCGAGAGGCAGTGTGGTTAGCTGGT
TGCATATTTCCTTGACAACGGCTACCTTCACTGCCACCCCGAACATGTCGTCCATCTTTGAACACTGGTG
AGTGAAAGTTTCTTTTCGGTTTCATCTTAGATCAGAAACCTTGAGTTTTTGAAAAGTTGAGGAGGTAAGG
AGGTAAACAGAAAAAAAACGTGTGGCGTTCAGGTAGCAGAGCGAAACAAAACGAAAAAGAGAAGGAAAAG
ATCAAACCCAGCTTTCTTGTACAAAGTGGTTGATCTAGAGGGCCCGCAGTGGGGTCAGCTTCTACCGGGG
CGGCGTCCCGGGGTCTTGGAACTGCATGCAGACTGCCTGCTTGGGAAACATACTTCTTTATATGCCCATA
TGGACCTGCTAAGCTATGGAATGTAAAGAAGTATGTATCTCAGGCCGGGACCTCTCTCGCCGCACTGAGG
GGCACTCCACACCACGGGGGCCGCCGCGGCCGACAGCCAGCCAGGCGGCTGTGGTGGGGGTGAGGCTGGG
GCGGCAGGCTGCCTGGGCGTTGGTGGACGGTCGTGTCCCCGCCAGCATTGTTCTGTCACTTTGCCTGTGT
CAGCAGGTGGAAGTGCTCACCAGACATTCGAAGGTAAGCCTATCCCTAACCCTCTCCTCGGTCTCGATTC
TACGCGTACCGGTTAGTAATGAGTTTAAACGGGGGAGGCTAACTGAAACACGGAAGGAGACAATACCGGA
AGGAACCCGCGCTATGACGGCAATAAAAAGACAGAATAAAACGCACGGGTGTTGGGTCGTTTGTTCATAA
ACGCGGGGTTCGGTCCCAGGGCTGGCACTCTGTCGATACCCCACCGAGACCCCATTGGGGCCAATACGCC
CGCGTTTCTTCCTTTTCCCCACCCCACCCCCCAAGTTCGGGTGAAGGCCCAGGGCTCGCAGCCAACGTCG
GGGCGGCAGGCCCTGCCATAGCAGATCTGCGCAGCTGGGGCTCTAGGGGGTATCCCC
[124 nt withheld, positions 2088-2211]
C
[32 nt withheld, positions 2213-2244]
CA
[57 nt withheld, positions 2247-2303]
A
[49 nt withheld, positions 2305-2353]
CCTTTGACGTTGGAGTCCACGTTCTTT
[37 nt withheld, positions 2381-2417]
ACCCTATCTCGGTCTATTCTTTTGATTTATAAGGGATTTTGGGGATTTCGGCCTATTGGTTAAAAAATGA
GCTGATTTAACAAAAATTTAACGCGAATTAATTCTGTGGAATGTGTGTCAGTTAGGGTGTGGAAAGTCCC
CAGGCTCCCCAGCAGGCAGAAGTATGCAAAGCATGCATCTCAATTAGTCAGCAACCAGGTGTGGAAAGTC
CCCAGGCTCCCCAGCAGGCAGAAGTATGCAAAGCATGCATCTCAATTAGTCAGCAACCATAGTCCCGCCC
CTAACTCCGCCCATCCCGCCCCTAACTCCGCCCAGTTCCGCCCATTCTCCGCCCCATGGCTGACTAATTT
TTTTTATTTATGCAGAGGCCGAGGCCGCCTCTGCCTCTGAGCTATTCCAGAAGTAGTGAGGAGGCTTTTT
TGGAGGCCTAGGCTTTTGCAAAAAGCTCCCGGGAGCTTGTATATCCATTTTCGGATCTGATCAAGAGACA
GGATGAGGATCGTTTCGCATGATTGAACAAGATGGATTGCACGCAGGTTCTCCGGCCGCTTGGGTGGAGA
GGCTATTCGGCTATGACTGGGCACAACAGACAATCGGCTGCTCTGATGCCGCCGTGTTCCGGCTGTCAGC
GCAGGGGCGCCCGGTTCTTTTTGTCAAGACCGACCTGTCCGGTGCCCTGAATGAACTGCAGGACGAGGCA
GCGCGGCTATCGTGGCTGGCCACGACGGGCGTTCCTTGCGCAGCTGTGCTCGACGTTGTCACTGAAGCGG
GAAGGGACTGGCTGCTATTGGGCGAAGTGCCGGGGCAGGATCTCCTGTCATCTCACCTTGCTCCTGCCGA
GAAAGTATCCATCATGGCTGATGCAATGCGGCGGCTGCATACGCTTGATCCGGCTACCTGCCCATTCGAC
CACCAAGCGAAACATCGCATCGAGCGAGCACGTACTCGGATGGAAGCCGGTCTTGTCGATCAGGATGATC
TGGACGAAGAGCATCAGGGGCTCGCGCCAGCCGAACTGTTCGCCAGGCTCAAGGCGCGCATGCCCGACGG
CGAGGATCTCGTCGTGACCCATGGCGATGCCTGCTTGCCGAATATCATGGTGGAAAATGGCCGCTTTTCT
GGATTCATCGACTGTGGCCGGCTGGGTGTGGCGGACCGCTATCAGGACATAGCGTTGGCTACCCGTGATA
TTGCTGAAGAGCTTGGCGGCGAATGGGCTGACCGCTTCCTCGTGCTTTACGGTATCGCCGCTCCCGATTC
GCAGCGCATCGCCTTCTATCGCCTTCTTGACGAGTTCTTCTGAGCGGGACTCTGGGGTTCGCGAAATGAC
CGACCAAGCGACGCCCAACCTGCCATCACGAGATTTCGATTCCACCGCCGCCTTCTATGAAAGGTTGGGC
TTCGGAATCGTTTTCCGGGACGCCGGCTGGATGATCCTCCAGCGCGGGGATCTCATGCTGGAGTTCTTCG
CCCACCCCAACTTGTTTATTGCAGCTTATAATGGTTACAAATAAAGCAATAGCATCACAAATTTCACAAA
TAAAGCATTTTTTTCACTGCATTCTAGTTGTGGTTTGTCCAAACTCATCAATGTATCTTATCATGTCTGT
ATACCGTCGACCTCTAGCTAGAGCTTGGCGTAATCATGGTCATAGCTGTTTCCTGTGTGAAATTGTTATC
CGCTCACAATTCCACACAACATACGAGCCGGAAGCATAAAGTGTAAAGCCTGGGGTGCCTAATGAGTGAG
CTAACTCACATTAATTGCGTTGCGCTCACTGCCCGCTTTCCAGTCGGGAAACCTGTCGTGCCAGCTGCAT
TAATGAATCGGCCAACGCGCGGGGAGAGGCGGTTTGCGTATTGGGCGCTCTTCCGCTTCCTCGCTCACTG
ACTCGCTGCGCTCGGTCGTTCGGCTGCGGCGAGCGGTATCAGCTCACTCAAAGGCGGTAATACGGTTATC
CACAGAATCAGGGGATAACGCAGGAAAGAACATGTGAGCAAAAGGCCAGCAAAAGGCCAGGAACCGTAAA
AAGGCCGCGTTGCTGGCGTTTTTCCATAGGCTCCGCCCCCCTGACGAGCATCACAAAAATCGACGCTCAA
GTCAGAGGTGGCGAAACCCGACAGGACTATAAAGATACCAGGCGTTTCCCCCTGGAAGCTCCCTCGTGCG
CTCTCCTGTTCCGACCCTGCCGCTTACCGGATACCTGTCCGCCTTTCTCCCTTCGGGAAGCGTGGCGCTT
TCTCAATGCTCACGCTGTAGGTATCTCAGTTCGGTGTAGGTCGTTCGCTCCAAGCTGGGCTGTGTGCACG
AACCCCCCGTTCAGCCCGACCGCTGCGCCTTATCCGGTAACTATCGTCTTGAGTCCAACCCGGTAAGACA
CGACTTATCGCCACTGGCAGCAGCCACTGGTAACAGGATTAGCAGAGCGAGGTATGTAGGCGGTGCTACA
GAGTTCTTGAAGTGGTGGCCTAACTACGGCTACACTAGAAGGACAGTATTTGGTATCTGCGCTCTGCTGA
AGCCAGTTACCTTCGGAAAAAGAGTTGGTAGCTCTTGATCCGGCAAACAAACCACCGCTGGTAGCGGTGG
TTTTTTTGTTTGCAAGCAGCAGATTACGCGCAGAAAAAAAGGATCTCAAGAAGATCCTTTGATCTTTTCT
ACGGGGTCTGACGCTCAGTGGAACGAAAACTCACGTTAAGGGATTTTGGTCATGAGATTATCAAAAAGGA
TCTTCACCTAGATCCTTTTAAATTAAAAATGAAGTTTTAAATCAATCTAAAGTATATATGAGTAAACTTG
GTCTGACAGTTACCAATGCTTAATCAGTGAGGCACCTATCTCAGCGATCTGTCTATTTCGTTCATCCATA
GTTGCCTGACTCCCCGTCGTGTAGATAACTACGATACGGGAGGGCTTACCATCTGGCCCCAGTGCTGCAA
TGATACCGCGAGACCCACGCTCACCGGCTCCAGATTTATCAGCAATAAACCAGCCAGCCGGAAGGGCCGA
GCGCAGAAGTGGTCCTGCAACTTTATCCGCCTCCATCCAGTCTATTAATTGTTGCCGGGAAGCTAGAGTA
AGTAGTTCGCCAGTTAATAGTTTGCGCAACGTTGTTGCCATTGCTACAGGCATCGTGGTGTCACGCTCGT
CGTTTGGTATGGCTTCATTCAGCTCCGGTTCCCAACGATCAAGGCGAGTTACATGATCCCCCATGTTGTG
CAAAAAAGCGGTTAGCTCCTTCGGTCCTCCGATCGTTGTCAGAAGTAAGTTGGCCGCAGTGTTATCACTC
ATGGTTATGGCAGCACTGCATAATTCTCTTACTGTCATGCCATCCGTAAGATGCTTTTCTGTGACTGGTG
AGTACTCAACCAAGTCATTCTGAGAATAGTGTATGCGGCGACCGAGTTGCTCTTGCCCGGCGTCAATACG
GGATAATACCGCGCCACATAGCAGAACTTTAAAAGTGCTCATCATTGGAAAACGTTCTTCGGGGCGAAAA
CTCTCAAGGATCTTACCGCTGTTGAGATCCAGTTCGATGTAACCCACTCGTGCACCCAACTGATCTTCAG
CATCTTTTACTTTCACCAGCGTTTCTGGGTGAGCAAAAACAGGAAGGCAAAATGCCGCAAAAAAGGGAAT
AAGGGCGACACGGAAATGTTGAATACTCATACTCTTCCTTTTTCAATATTATTGAAGCATTTATCAGGGT
TATTGTCTCATGAGCGGATACATATTTGAATGTATTTAGAAAAATAAACAAATAGGGGTTCCGCGCACAT
TTCCCCGAAAAGTGCCACCTGACGTC
Features (pLannotate 1.2.2; 23 found; start..end, strand, type, name):
     36..80      -  misc_feature   bom (fragment): basis of mobility region from pBR322
    235..614     +  enhancer       CMV enhancer: human cytomegalovirus immediate early enhancer
    615..818     +  promoter       CMV promoter: human cytomegalovirus (CMV) immediate early promoter
    814..847     +  LTR            5' LTR (truncated) (fragment): truncated 5' long terminal repeat (LTR) from HIV-1
    863..881     +  promoter       T7 promoter: promoter for bacteriophage T7 RNA polymerase
    911..935     +  protein_bind   attB1: mutant version of attB; recombination site for the Gateway® BP reaction BP Clonase™
   1336..1360    -  protein_bind   attB2: mutant version of attB; recombination site for the Gateway® BP reaction BP Clonase™
   1438..1514    +  ncRNA          mir-1: Accession: RF00103 - mir-1 microRNA precursor family
   1713..1754    +  CDS            V5 tag: epitope tag from simian virus 5
   1838..1886    +  polyA_signal   HSV TK poly(A) signal: herpes simplex virus thymidine kinase polyadenylation signal (Cole and Stacy, 1985)
   1977..1993    -  polyA_signal   bGH poly(A) signal (fragment): bovine growth hormone polyadenylation signal
   2088..2516    +  rep_origin     f1 ori (sequence partly withheld): f1 bacteriophage origin of replication; arrow indicates direction of (+) strand synthesis
   2530..2859    +  promoter       SV40 promoter: SV40 enhancer and early promoter
   2926..3717    +  CDS            neo: KKA2_KLEPN - Also known as kan, nptII. Experimental evidence at protein level: Swiss-Prot protein existence level 1. Resistance to kanamycin, neomycin, paromomycin, ribostamycin, butirosin and gentamicin B. From Klebsiella pneumoniae.
   3743..3901    +  CDS            ble (fragment): BLE_KLEPN - Experimental evidence at protein level: Swiss-Prot protein existence level 1. Binding protein with a strong affinity to the bleomycin family of antibiotics. Binds to CL990; an antimitotic-antibiotic compound. From Klebsiella pneumoniae.
   3896..4017    +  polyA_signal   SV40 poly(A) signal: SV40 polyadenylation signal
   4090..4106    -  protein_bind   lac operator: The lac repressor binds to the lac operator to inhibit transcription in E. coli. This inhibition can be relieved by adding lactose or isopropyl-β-D-thiogalactopyranoside (IPTG). lac repressor encoded by lacI
   4114..4144    -  promoter       lac promoter: promoter for the E. coli lac operon
   4159..4180    -  protein_bind   CAP binding site: CAP binding activates transcription in the presence of cAMP. E. coli catabolite activator protein
   4193..4285    -  CDS            lacI (fragment): lac repressor; lacI; The lac repressor binds to the lac operator to inhibit transcription in E. coli. This inhibition can be relieved by adding lactose or isopropyl-β-D-thiogalactopyranoside (IPTG).
   4468..5056    -  rep_origin     ori: high-copy-number ColE1/pMB1/pBR322/pUC origin of replication
   5227..6087    -  CDS            AmpR: β-lactamase; bla; confers resistance to ampicillin, carbenicillin, and related antibiotics
   6088..6192    -  promoter       AmpR promoter: bla
