[The description below was written by a language model from this plasmid's Addgene catalogue record and pLannotate feature annotations shown in this document.]
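Description:
pcDNA3.2 mir-1-1 reporter cel-mir-34 is a mammalian expression plasmid, also classed as an RNAi vector, built by Gateway cloning into a modified pcDNA3.2 V5-DEST backbone that carries a human mir-1-1 hairpin as an internal reference. It is propagated in E. coli from a high-copy ColE1/pUC-type origin under ampicillin selection (AmpR with its own bla promoter). It also contains an f1 origin for single-stranded DNA production. For selection in mammalian cells, an SV40 enhancer/early promoter drives the neomycin phosphotransferase gene, terminated by an SV40 poly(A) signal, allowing G418 selection.

The payload is a single CMV enhancer/promoter-driven transcript. Downstream of the promoter, and of a T7 promoter, the C. elegans mir-34 primary microRNA segment sits between attB1 and attB2, the sites left by Gateway recombination. Immediately 3′ of attB2 lies the mir-1 precursor hairpin, so both hairpins are transcribed on the same RNA, which ends at the HSV TK polyadenylation signal. A V5 tag sequence inherited from the backbone lies between the mir-1 hairpin and the poly(A) signal, but because the insert is a noncoding pri-miRNA it has no evident functional role here.

In this arrangement, the co-transcribed human mir-1-1 can presumably serve as an internal control against which processing of the nematode hairpin in mammalian cells is compared. This fits the associated study of the primary-sequence features that license pri-miRNA hairpins for processing. The annotated sequence record is 6,223 nt, shorter than the listed backbone size, which is expected because the Gateway destination cassette is replaced on recombination. Short annotated fragments such as the HIV-1 LTR, bGH poly(A), ble and lacI matches appear to be partial hits rather than functional elements.
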