Addgene plasmid #46652: pcDNA3.2 mir-1-1 reporter cel-mir-34
Depositing lab: David Bartel. Depositing organization: Whitehead Institute for Biomedical Research. Publication: Beyond Secondary Structure: Primary-Sequence Determinants License Pri-miRNA Hairpins for Processing. Auyeung VC, Ulitsky I, McGeary SE, Bartel DP. Cell. 2013 Feb 14;152(4):844-58. doi: 10.1016/j.cell.2013.01.031. PubMed 23415231.
Backbone
  Vector backbone: pcDNA3.2 V5-DEST mir-1-1 reporter
  Backbone manufacturer: Bartel lab (Addgene plasmid# 46646)
  Backbone size w/o insert (bp): 8038
  Vector type: Mammalian Expression, RNAi
  Selectable markers: Neomycin (select with G418)
Growth in bacteria
  Bacterial resistance: Ampicillin, 100 μg/mL
  Growth temperature: 37°C
  Growth strain: DH5alpha
  Copy number: High Copy
Gene/Insert
  Gene/Insert name: cel-mir-34 (alt name: mir-34 pri-mRNA)
  Species: C. elegans (nematode)
  Promoter: CMV
  Tag / fusion protein: hsa-mir-1-1 (C terminal on insert); V5 (C terminal on backbone)
  Cloning method: Gateway Cloning
  Sequencing primers: 5′ CMV-F; 3′ TK-pA-R
Terms and licenses: Academic/Nonprofit Terms; Industry Terms: Not Available to Industry
How to cite: pcDNA3.2 mir-1-1 reporter cel-mir-34 was a gift from David Bartel (Addgene plasmid # 46652 ; http://n2t.net/addgene:46652 ; RRID:Addgene_46652)
