>Addgene plasmid #46652 | pcDNA3.2 mir-1-1 reporter cel-mir-34 | addgene partial sequence | sequence record 67896 | CMV-F 5'-CGCAAATGGGCGGTAGGCGTG-3'
ACTAGAGAACCCACTGCTTACTGGCTTATCGAAATTAATACGACTCACTATAGGGAGACCCAAGCTGGCT
AGTTAAGCTATCAACAAGTTTGTACAAAAAAGCAGGCTTTCATTTCAGCCACTGCAGATGTCCAACAAAC
AACTCTAAATCTCCCCGTAACTATGCGACAGGCCACAGCTTCCTTTTTTTTCCCATTCAATACTTTCTCG
ACGTTATTCAATAACTACTAATACCACTACTGACTATTATTCTTATAACGGACAATGCTCGAGAGGCAGT
GTGGTTAGCTGGTTGCATATTTCCTTGACAACGGCTACCTTCACTGCCACCCCGAACATGTCGTCCATCT
TTGAACACTGGTGAGTGAAAGTTTCTTTTCGGTTTCATCTTAGATCAGAAACCTTGAGTTTTTGAAAAGT
TGAGGAGGTAAGGAGGTAAACAGAAAAAAAACGTGTGGCGTTCAGGTAGCAGAGCGAAACAAAACGAAAA
AGAGAAGGAAAAGATCAAACCCAGCTTTCTTGTACAAAGTGGTTGATCTAGAGGGCCCGCAGTGGGGTCA
GCTTCTACCGGGGCGGCGTCCCGGGGTCTTGGAACTGCATGCAGACTGCCTGCTTGGGAAACATACTTCT
TTATATGCCCATATGGACCTGCTAAGCTATGGAATGTAAAGAAGTATGTATCTCAGGCCGGGACCTCTCT
CGCCGCACTGAGGGGCACTCCACACCACGGGGGCCGCCGCGGCCGACAGCCAGCCAGGCGGCTGTGGTGG
GGGTGAGGCTGGGGCGGCAGGCTGCCTGGGCGTTGGTGGACGGTCGTGTCCCCGCCAGCATTGTTCTGTC
ACTTTGCCTGTGTCAGCAGGTGGAAGTGCTCACCAGACATTCGAAGGTAAGCCTATCCCTAACCC
